Addgene plasmid #62948: pBS-KS-attB2-SA(1)-T2A-LexA::QFAD-Hsp70
Purpose: Creating LexA::QF drivers from MiMIC lines with inserts into coding introns in Phase 1
Depositing lab: Benjamin White. Depositing organization: National Institute of Mental Health (NIMH). Publication: Plug-and-play genetic access to drosophila cell types using exchangeable exon cassettes. Diao F, Ironfield H, Luan H, Diao F, Shropshire WC, Ewer J, Marr E, Potter CJ, Landgraf M, White BH. Cell Rep. 2015 Mar 3;10(8):1410-21. doi: 10.1016/j.celrep.2015.01.059. Epub 2015 Feb 26. PubMed 25732830.
Backbone
  Vector backbone: pBS-KS-attB1-2-PT-SA-SD-1
  Backbone manufacturer: Hugo Bellen
  Backbone size w/o insert (bp): 3394
  Total vector size (bp): 5119
Growth in bacteria
  Bacterial resistance: Ampicillin, 100 μg/mL
  Growth temperature: 37°C
  Growth strain: DH5alpha
  Copy number: High Copy
Gene/Insert
  Gene/Insert name: T2A-LexA::QFAD-Hsp70
  Insert size (bp): 1711
Terms and licenses: Academic/Nonprofit Terms; Industry Terms: Not Available to Industry
Depositor comments: This plasmid was generated by the laboratory of Christopher Potter and is based on the LexA::QFAD construct (http://www.addgene.org/46123/) published at: http://dx.doi.org/10.1038/nmeth.3250 Other reference: Venken KJT, et al, 2011, MiMIC: a highly versatile transposon insertion resource for engineering Drosophila melanogaster genes. Nature Method: 8:737-744.
How to cite: pBS-KS-attB2-SA(1)-T2A-LexA::QFAD-Hsp70 was a gift from Benjamin White (Addgene plasmid # 62948 ; http://n2t.net/addgene:62948 ; RRID:Addgene_62948)
