[The description below was written by a language model from this plasmid's Addgene catalogue record and pLannotate feature annotations shown in this document.]
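Description:
pBS-KS-attB2-SA(1)-T2A-LexA::QFAD-Hsp70 is a 5.1 kb pBluescript-KS-derived donor plasmid for recombinase-mediated cassette exchange in Drosophila. It is built on the pBS-KS-attB1-2-PT-SA-SD-1 backbone developed for the MiMIC transposon system. In E. coli it replicates from a high-copy ColE1/pUC origin and is selected with ampicillin through the bla gene. The backbone also retains an f1 origin, lacZα and lac regulatory remnants, and flanking T7 and T3 promoters.

The payload lies between two inverted φC31 integrase attB sites. These sites allow the cassette to be swapped into the paired attP sites of an existing MiMIC insertion when φC31 integrase is supplied. By its name and catalogue entry, the cassette consists of a splice acceptor in reading phase 1, a T2A peptide sequence, the LexA::QFAD coding region and Hsp70 3′ sequences, which presumably provide transcript termination and polyadenylation. The feature table annotates only the bacterial LexA coding sequence and the adjoining fragment of Neurospora crassa QA-1F (the QF activation domain). The splice acceptor, T2A and Hsp70 elements are not individually annotated. No promoter is included, by design.

When exchanged in the correct orientation into a MiMIC element sitting in a phase 1 coding intron, the splice acceptor captures the host gene's transcript. The T2A causes ribosomal skipping, so the LexA::QFAD transactivator is released as a separate protein under the endogenous gene's regulation. The resulting fly line acts as a LexA::QF driver that activates LexAop-controlled transgenes in the native expression pattern of the trapped gene. This gives genetic access to defined cell types.
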