Features (pLannotate 1.2.2; 16 found; start..end, strand, type, name):
    254..842     -  rep_origin     ori: high-copy-number ColE1/pMB1/pBR322/pUC origin of replication
   1013..1873    -  CDS            AmpR: β-lactamase; bla; confers resistance to ampicillin, carbenicillin, and related antibiotics
   1874..1978    -  promoter       AmpR promoter: bla
   2031..2459    -  rep_origin     f1 ori (sequence partly withheld): f1 bacteriophage origin of replication; arrow indicates direction of (+) strand synthesis
   2464..2619    -  CDS            lacZα (fragment): LacZα fragment of β-galactosidase; lacZ fragment
   2627..2645    +  promoter       T7 promoter: promoter for bacteriophage T7 RNA polymerase
   2681..2750    +  protein_bind   attB: attB site for the φC31 integrase (Groth et al., 2000) phage φC31 integrase
   3009..3614    +  CDS            lexA: LEXA_ECOLI - Also known as exrA, spr, tsl, umuA. Experimental evidence at protein level: Swiss-Prot protein existence level 1. Represses a number of genes involved in the response to DNA damage (SOS response), including recA and lexA. Binds to the 16 bp palindromic sequence 5'-CTGTATATATATACAG-3'. In the presence of single- stranded DNA, RecA interacts with LexA causing an autocatalytic cleavage which disrupts the DNA-binding part of LexA, leading to derepression of the SOS regulon and eventually DNA repair. Implicated in hydroxy radical-mediated cell death induced by hydroxyurea treatment (Pu
   3618..4118    +  CDS            qa-1f (fragment): QA1F_NEUCR - Protein predicted: Swiss-Prot protein existence level 4. Transcription activation of genes for enzymes and proteins of quinate metabolism by binding to a 16 base-pair sequence (consensus 5'- GGRTAARYRYTTAYCC-3') in front of each Qa genes. From Neurospora crassa (strain ATCC 24698 / 74-OR23-1A / CBS 708.71 / DSM 1257 / FGSC 987).
   4377..4397    +  misc_feature   MCS (fragment): pBluescript multiple cloning site
   4823..4892    -  protein_bind   attB: attB site for the φC31 integrase (Groth et al., 2000) phage φC31 integrase
   4932..4950    -  promoter       T3 promoter: promoter for bacteriophage T3 RNA polymerase
   4995..5011    -  protein_bind   lac operator: The lac repressor binds to the lac operator to inhibit transcription in E. coli. This inhibition can be relieved by adding lactose or isopropyl-β-D-thiogalactopyranoside (IPTG). lac repressor encoded by lacI
   5019..5049    -  promoter       lac promoter: promoter for the E. coli lac operon
   5064..5085    -  protein_bind   CAP binding site: CAP binding activates transcription in the presence of cAMP. E. coli catabolite activator protein
   5098..71      -  CDS            lacI (fragment) (across the origin): lac repressor; lacI; The lac repressor binds to the lac operator to inhibit transcription in E. coli. This inhibition can be relieved by adding lactose or isopropyl-β-D-thiogalactopyranoside (IPTG).
>Addgene plasmid #62948 | pBS-KS-attB2-SA(1)-T2A-LexA::QFAD-Hsp70 | depositor full sequence | sequence record 104081 | pBS-KS-attB2-SA(1)-T2A-LexA::QFAD-Hsp70 sequence 5119 bps
GAAACCTGTCGTGCCAGCTGCATTAATGAATCGGCCAACGCGCGGGGAGAGGCGGTTTGCGTATTGGGCG
CTCTTCCGCTTCCTCGCTCACTGACTCGCTGCGCTCGGTCGTTCGGCTGCGGCGAGCGGTATCAGCTCAC
TCAAAGGCGGTAATACGGTTATCCACAGAATCAGGGGATAACGCAGGAAAGAACATGTGAGCAAAAGGCC
AGCAAAAGGCCAGGAACCGTAAAAAGGCCGCGTTGCTGGCGTTTTTCCATAGGCTCCGCCCCCCTGACGA
GCATCACAAAAATCGACGCTCAAGTCAGAGGTGGCGAAACCCGACAGGACTATAAAGATACCAGGCGTTT
CCCCCTGGAAGCTCCCTCGTGCGCTCTCCTGTTCCGACCCTGCCGCTTACCGGATACCTGTCCGCCTTTC
TCCCTTCGGGAAGCGTGGCGCTTTCTCATAGCTCACGCTGTAGGTATCTCAGTTCGGTGTAGGTCGTTCG
CTCCAAGCTGGGCTGTGTGCACGAACCCCCCGTTCAGCCCGACCGCTGCGCCTTATCCGGTAACTATCGT
CTTGAGTCCAACCCGGTAAGACACGACTTATCGCCACTGGCAGCAGCCACTGGTAACAGGATTAGCAGAG
CGAGGTATGTAGGCGGTGCTACAGAGTTCTTGAAGTGGTGGCCTAACTACGGCTACACTAGAAGGACAGT
ATTTGGTATCTGCGCTCTGCTGAAGCCAGTTACCTTCGGAAAAAGAGTTGGTAGCTCTTGATCCGGCAAA
CAAACCACCGCTGGTAGCGGTGGTTTTTTTGTTTGCAAGCAGCAGATTACGCGCAGAAAAAAAGGATCTC
AAGAAGATCCTTTGATCTTTTCTACGGGGTCTGACGCTCAGTGGAACGAAAACTCACGTTAAGGGATTTT
GGTCATGAGATTATCAAAAAGGATCTTCACCTAGATCCTTTTAAATTAAAAATGAAGTTTTAAATCAATC
TAAAGTATATATGAGTAAACTTGGTCTGACAGTTACCAATGCTTAATCAGTGAGGCACCTATCTCAGCGA
TCTGTCTATTTCGTTCATCCATAGTTGCCTGACTCCCCGTCGTGTAGATAACTACGATACGGGAGGGCTT
ACCATCTGGCCCCAGTGCTGCAATGATACCGCGAGACCCACGCTCACCGGCTCCAGATTTATCAGCAATA
AACCAGCCAGCCGGAAGGGCCGAGCGCAGAAGTGGTCCTGCAACTTTATCCGCCTCCATCCAGTCTATTA
ATTGTTGCCGGGAAGCTAGAGTAAGTAGTTCGCCAGTTAATAGTTTGCGCAACGTTGTTGCCATTGCTAC
AGGCATCGTGGTGTCACGCTCGTCGTTTGGTATGGCTTCATTCAGCTCCGGTTCCCAACGATCAAGGCGA
GTTACATGATCCCCCATGTTGTGCAAAAAAGCGGTTAGCTCCTTCGGTCCTCCGATCGTTGTCAGAAGTA
AGTTGGCCGCAGTGTTATCACTCATGGTTATGGCAGCACTGCATAATTCTCTTACTGTCATGCCATCCGT
AAGATGCTTTTCTGTGACTGGTGAGTACTCAACCAAGTCATTCTGAGAATAGTGTATGCGGCGACCGAGT
TGCTCTTGCCCGGCGTCAATACGGGATAATACCGCGCCACATAGCAGAACTTTAAAAGTGCTCATCATTG
GAAAACGTTCTTCGGGGCGAAAACTCTCAAGGATCTTACCGCTGTTGAGATCCAGTTCGATGTAACCCAC
TCGTGCACCCAACTGATCTTCAGCATCTTTTACTTTCACCAGCGTTTCTGGGTGAGCAAAAACAGGAAGG
CAAAATGCCGCAAAAAAGGGAATAAGGGCGACACGGAAATGTTGAATACTCATACTCTTCCTTTTTCAAT
ATTATTGAAGCATTTATCAGGGTTATTGTCTCATGAGCGGATACATATTTGAATGTATTTAGAAAAATAA
ACAAATAGGGGTTCCGCGCACATTTCCCCGAAAAGTGCCACCTAAATTGTAAGCGTTAATATTTTGTTAA
AATTCGCGTTAAATTTTTGTTAAATCAGCTCATTTTTTAACCAATAGGCCGAAATCGGCAAAATCCCTTA
TAAATCAAAAGAATAGACCGAGATAGGGT
[37 nt withheld, positions 2130-2166]
AAAGAACGTGGACTCCAACGTCAAAGG
[49 nt withheld, positions 2194-2242]
T
[91 nt withheld, positions 2244-2334]
G
[124 nt withheld, positions 2336-2459]
CCCATTCGCCATTCAGGCTGCGCAACTGTTGGGAAGGGCGATCGGTGCGGGCCTCTTCGCTATTACGCCA
GCTGGCGAAAGGGGGATGTGCTGCAAGGCGATTAAGTTGGGTAACGCCAGGGTTTTCCCAGTCACGACGT
TGTAAAACGACGGCCAGTGAGCGCGCGTAATACGACTCACTATAGGGCGAATTGGAGCTCGCTAGCGATG
TAGGTCACGGTCTCGAAGCCGCGGTGCGGGTGCCAGGGCGTGCCCTTGGGCTCCCCGGGCGCGTACTCCA
CCTCACCCATCTGGTCCATCATGATGGTCGACTCTAGAAGTCGATCCAACATGGCGACTTGTCCCATCCC
CGGCATGTTTAAATATACTAATTATTCTTGAACTAATTTTAATCAACCGATTTATCTCTCTTCCGCAGGT
GGCGGAGGTTCCGGTGGAAGCGGAGGTAGCGGCGGATCCGAGGGCCGCGGCAGCCTGCTGACCTGCGGCG
ATGTGGAGGAGAACCCCGGGCCCATGCCACCCAAGAAGAAGCGAAAAGTAGAAGATCCAATGAAGGCTCT
CACGGCCCGACAACAGGAAGTTTTTGATTTGATACGGGATCATATATCCCAAACGGGTATGCCTCCGACC
CGCGCAGAGATAGCACAGCGACTGGGCTTTCGATCGCCTAACGCCGCGGAGGAGCACTTGAAGGCACTGG
CCCGCAAGGGTGTCATTGAAATCGTGTCCGGTGCGAGCCGCGGAATCCGGCTGTTGCAGGAGGAGGAAGA
GGGCCTGCCACTGGTGGGACGCGTGGCCGCTGGCGAGCCGCTGCTGGCCCAGCAACACATAGAGGGACAC
TATCAGGTGGACCCCTCCTTGTTTAAGCCAAATGCTGATTTCCTGTTGCGGGTGTCGGGAATGTCCATGA
AGGACATCGGTATTATGGATGGTGACCTCCTCGCCGTCCATAAGACACAGGATGTCAGGAACGGCCAGGT
AGTCGTTGCCAGGATAGACGATGAGGTCACTGTGAAACGTCTCAAGAAGCAAGGCAATAAGGTCGAGCTG
CTGCCGGAGAATAGCGAGTTCAAGCCGATCGTGGTGGATCTGCGACAGCAGTCCTTTACTATCGAGGGCT
TGGCCGTGGGTGTGATCCGCAACGGAGATTGGCTGGGACGTCAGTTGGAGCTCCCTCCTACCGCCACGGC
TACGGCCTCGATAATGCCGCACGTGATGGAGCAGCCTCTCAGTACCAGCATTAACCCCGTCAACGACCGC
TTCAACGGTATTCCCAACCCCACTCCGTATAACTCCGATGCAGCTCTCGATGCTATCACTCAGACCAACG
ATTATGGAAGCGTAAATACACATGGTATCCTCTCTACTTACCCGCCACCGGCTACGCACCTTAATGAAGC
TTCCGTCGCTCTCGCTCCCGGTGGCGCCCCCCCCCGACCGCCTCCTCCGTATGTTGACAGCACGACCAAT
CACCCGCCGTACCACTCGAATCTGGTTCCAATGGCGAACTTTGGTTACTCGACCGTTGATTACGATGCCA
TGGTTGACGATTTGGCTAGCATTGAATACACGGACGCTGTGGATGTCGACCCACAGTTTATGACCAATCT
GGGATTCGTTCCTGGATGTAACTTCTCCGACATTAATACATACGAACAGTGACCTAGGTTAATTAATAAA
ATGAATCGTAGATACTGAAAAACCCCGCAAGTTCACTTCAACTGTGCATCGTGCACCATCTCAATTTCTT
TCATTTATACATCGTTTTGCCTTCTTTTATGTAACTATACTCCTCTAAGTTTCAATCTTGGCCATGTAAC
CTCTGATCTATAGAATTTTTTAAATGACTAGAATTAATGCCCATCTTTTTTTTGGACCTAAATTCTTCAT
GAAAATATATTACGAGGGCTTATTCAGAAGCTTATCGATACCGTCGACTAAAGCCAAATAGAAATTATTC
AGTTCTGGCTTAAGTTTTTAAAAGTGATATTATTTATTTGGTTGTAACCAACCAAAAGAATGTAAATAAC
TAATACATAATTATGTTAGTTTTAAGTTAGCAACAAATTGATTTTAGCTATATTAGCTACTTGGTTAATA
AATAGAATATATTTATTTAAAGATAATTCGTTTTTATTGTCAGGGAGTGAGTTTGCTTAAAAACTCGTTT
TTAATTAAAGATCCGGAGGTAGCGGTGGAAGCGGAGGTTCCGGAGGTAAGTTATTGAACAATGGCATCAA
ATGCCTTCATCATCACTACCCTTTAGCCCTTAAGACCCCACAATGACCTTACCCACTCAGAGAAAAAAGT
AAATATGAAAGCCCATTTGAACTTCTAAGCTTGTCGACCATCATGATGGACCAGATGGGTGAGGTGGAGT
ACGCGCCCGGGGAGCCCAAGGGCACGCCCTGGCACCCGCACCGCGGCTTCGAGACCGTGACCTACATCAT
GCATGGTACCCAGCTTTTGTTCCCTTTAGTGAGGGTTAATTGCGCGCTTGGCGTAATCATGGTCATAGCT
GTTTCCTGTGTGAAATTGTTATCCGCTCACAATTCCACACAACATACGAGCCGGAAGCATAAAGTGTAAA
GCCTGGGGTGCCTAATGAGTGAGCTAACTCACATTAATTGCGTTGCGCTCACTGCCCGCTTTCCAGTCGG
