>Addgene plasmid #62948 | pBS-KS-attB2-SA(1)-T2A-LexA::QFAD-Hsp70 | addgene partial sequence | sequence record 110305 | M13pUC-Fwd 5'-CCCAGTCACGACGTTGTAAAACG-3'
ACTCACTATAGGGCGAATTGGAGCTCGCTAGCGATGTAGGTCACGGTCTCGAAGCCGCGGTGCGGGTGCC
AGGGCGTGCCCTTGGGCTCCCCGGGCGCGTACTCCACCTCACCCATCTGGTCCATCATGATGGTCGACTC
TAGAAGTCGATCCAACATGGCGACTTGTCCCATCCCCGGCATGTTTAAATATACTAATTATTCTTGAACT
AATTTTAATCAACCGATTTATCTCTCTTCCGCAGGTGGCGGAGGTTCCGGTGGAAGCGGAGGTAGCGGCG
GATCCGAGGGCCGCGGCAGCCTGCTGACCTGCGGCGATGTGGAGGAGAACCCCGGGCCCATGCCACCCAA
GAAGAAGCGAAAAGTAGAAGATCCAATGAAGGCTCTCACGGCCCGACAACAGGAAGTTTTTGATTTGATA
CGGGATCATATATCCCAAACGGGTATGCCTCCGACCCGCGCAGAGATAGCACAGCGACTGGGCTTTCGAT
CGCCTAACGCCGCGGAGGAGCACTTGAAGGCACTGGCCCGCAAGGGTGTCATTGAAATCGTGTCCGGTGC
GAGCCGCGGAATCCGGCTGTTGCAGGAGGAGGAAGAGGGCCTGCCACTGGTGGGACGCGTGGCCGCTGGC
GAGCCGCTGCTGGCCCAGCAACACATAGAGGGACACTATCAGGTGGACCCCTCCTTGTTTAAGCCAAATG
CTGATTTCCTGTTGCGGGTGTCGGGAATGTCCATGAAGGACATCGGTATTATGGATGGTGACCTCCTCGC
CGTCCATAAGACACAGGATGTCAGGAACGGCCAGGTAGTCGTTGCCAGGATAGACGATGAGGTCACTGTG
AAA
