>Addgene plasmid #62948 | pBS-KS-attB2-SA(1)-T2A-LexA::QFAD-Hsp70 | addgene partial sequence | sequence record 110306 | M13-Rev 5'-CAGGAAACAGCTATGACC-3'
AGGGAACAAAAGCTGGGTACCATGCATGATGTAGGTCACGGTCTCGAAGCCGCGGTGCGGGTGCCAGGGC
GTGCCCTTGGGCTCCCCGGGCGCGTACTCCACCTCACCCATCTGGTCCATCATGATGGTCGACAAGCTTA
GAAGTTCAAATGGGCTTTCATATTTACTTTTTTCTCTGAGTGGGTAAGGTCATTGTGGGGTCTTAAGGGC
TAAAGGGTAGTGATGATGAAGGCATTTGATGCCATTGTTCAATAACTTACCTCCGGAACCTCCGCTTCCA
CCGCTACCTCCGGATCTTTAATTAAAAACGAGTTTTTAAGCAAACTCACTCCCTGACAATAAAAACGAAT
TATCTTTAAATAAATATATTCTATTTATTAACCAAGTAGCTAATATAGCTAAAATCAATTTGTTGCTAAC
TTAAAACTAACATAATTATGTATTAGTTATTTACATTCTTTTGGTTGGTTACAACCAAATAAATAATATC
ACTTTTAAAAACTTAAGCCAGAACTGAATAATTTCTATTTGGCTTTAGTCGACGGTATCGATAAGCTTCT
GAATAAGCCCTCGTAATATATTTTCATGAAGAATTTAGGTCCAAAAAAAAGATGGGCATTAATTCTAGTC
ATTTAAAAAATTCTATAGATCAGAGGTTACATGGCCAAGATTGAAACTTAGAGGAGTATAGTTACATAAA
AGAAGGCAAAACGATGTATAAATGAAAGAAATTGAGATGGTGCACGATGCACAGTTGAAGTGAACTTGCG
GGGTTTTTCAGTATCTACGATTCATTTTATTAATTAACCTAGGTCACTGTTCGTATGTATTAATGTCGGA
GAAGTTACATCCAGGAACGAATCCCAGA
